Addgene plasmid #27103: pRK5-Merlin-Flag-HA
Depositing lab: Filippo Giancotti. Depositing organization: Memorial Sloan-Kettering Cancer Center. Publication: Merlin/NF2 suppresses tumorigenesis by inhibiting the E3 ubiquitin ligase CRL4(DCAF1) in the nucleus. Li W, You L, Cooper J, Schiavon G, Pepe-Caprio A, Zhou L, Ishii R, Giovannini M, Hanemann CO, Long SB, Erdjument-Bromage H, Zhou P, Tempst P, Giancotti FG. Cell. 2010 Feb 19. 140(4):477-90. 10.1016/j.cell.2010.01.029 PubMed 20178741.
Backbone
  Vector backbone: pRK5
  Backbone size w/o insert (bp): 4700
  Vector type: Mammalian Expression
Growth in bacteria
  Bacterial resistance: Ampicillin, 100 μg/mL
  Growth temperature: 37°C
  Growth strain: DH5alpha
  Copy number: High Copy
Gene/Insert
  Gene/Insert name: Merlin (alt name: Nf2)
  Species: M. musculus (mouse)
  Insert size (bp): 1900
  GenBank ID: NM_010898
  Entrez Gene: Nf2 (a.k.a. merlin)
  Tag / fusion protein: Flag (C terminal on insert); HA (C terminal on insert)
  Cloning method: Restriction Enzyme; 5′ cloning site EcoRI (not destroyed); 3′ cloning site XbaI (not destroyed)
  Sequencing primers: 5′ SP6; 3′ SV40_pro_Fwd
Terms and licenses: Academic/Nonprofit Terms; Industry Terms: Not Available to Industry
How to cite: pRK5-Merlin-Flag-HA was a gift from Filippo Giancotti (Addgene plasmid # 27103 ; http://n2t.net/addgene:27103 ; RRID:Addgene_27103)
