[The description below was written by a language model from this plasmid's Addgene catalogue record.]
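Description:
pRK5-Merlin-Flag-HA is a mammalian expression plasmid built on the pRK5 backbone (about 4.7 kb without insert) and carrying the mouse Nf2 coding sequence, which encodes the tumour suppressor Merlin. It is propagated in E. coli as a high-copy plasmid under ampicillin selection. The record lists no mammalian selection marker, so the construct appears suited mainly to transient transfection. No feature table is provided and the promoter is not stated. pRK5 vectors are generally known to drive inserts from a CMV immediate-early promoter with SV40-derived downstream sequences, and the listed sequencing primers (SP6 upstream, an SV40-region primer downstream) fit that layout.

The insert of roughly 1.9 kb was cloned between EcoRI at the 5′ end and XbaI at the 3′ end. Both sites are retained, so the cassette can be excised or transferred to another vector. Merlin is fused at its C terminus to both Flag and HA epitopes. This tandem arrangement allows detection by immunoblotting or immunofluorescence with either antibody. It also supports sequential two-step affinity purification of the tagged protein and its associated partners, which gives cleaner complexes than a single pull-down.

The associated publication reports that Merlin suppresses tumorigenesis by inhibiting the E3 ubiquitin ligase CRL4(DCAF1) in the nucleus. The plasmid is therefore suited to expressing tagged Merlin in cultured mammalian cells for studies of its interacting proteins, subcellular localisation and growth-suppressive function, although the record does not say which experiments used this particular construct.
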