>Addgene plasmid #27103 | pRK5-Merlin-Flag-HA | addgene partial sequence | sequence record 32982 | 27103 wtih SV40pA-R
TATTAAGCTCATAACAGTTGGGCCATGGCGGCCAAGCTTCTAAGCGTAATCTGGAACATCGTATGGGTAT
CCTCCAGCGGCCGACTTGTCGTCATCGTCTTTGTAGTCTCTAGAGGATCCAGCTCCAGCTCCTGCGAGTT
CTTCAAAGAAGGCCACTCGGGACTTGGCGCTCTGCAGAGTGAGCTTTTTAATGGTATTATGCTTGCTGCT
GGGGCCGCCTCTGTCTGAGCTCTCGCTGTGTAGGACGTCCAAGGCCGTCTCCCGCTCTTTGAGTTTCAAG
GCCTCGATCTCAGTCTTGAGCTCGTTGAGCTGCTCCTGCAGATGCTTGCTCTTCTCCATGTACTCCACTT
TTTCTTTCTCTATCTCCATGGAAAGTCGCTTCATGTCCGTATCCTTGAAGTCGAATGACAAGCTGTCAGC
AATAATGTCGAAGCTCGGTATGTCAGGAGGCAGTGGTGGTGGAATTGGGTTCATGGGTGGATAGGTGGGC
TTGGTGGCGATTTCTAAGAGCTTCTGCTTGGCTCTTCGCTCTGCTTCTCGGGCTTCTTGCAAGTCTTGCT
TTAACTGATCAGCCTCCTTGGCCCTCCTCTCTGACTCCTCAGCCATCTTCAATGCCAGCACTTCAGCCTC
CAGCACCTTCTGCTCCATCAGGCGCTTCTCCTCCTCTGTCCGAATGGCCGTGGCCTTGATTCGCTGCATC
TCTTGCTCAGCCTCTGCAGCCTTTTGTGCCAAAAGCTTGGCCTCCTCCTCTGTGATCTGAGCCTTTTCAG
CCAACAGATCAGCTGTCTCCTCAGAGCGCATCAGAGCTTCATTGGCCATCGTTGCTTCTTCTTTCATCTG
CAGGAGCCTCCTCTCTAACTCATCTCTTGTACGCTCGGCCTCCTCCCGCATCTGCTTCTCTCGAGCCAGC
CGCTGCCTT
